>Addgene plasmid #68661 | pMpGWB333 | depositor full sequence | sequence record 129850 | pMpGWB333 sequence 14093 bps
TTTCACGCCCTTTTAAATATCCGATTATTCTAATAAACGCTCTTTTCTCTTAGGTTTACCCGCCAATATA
TCCTGTCAAACACTGATAGTTTAAACTGAAGGCGGGAAACGACAATCTGATCCAAGCTCAAGCTGCTCTA
GCATTCGCCATTCAGGCTGCGCAACTGTTGGGAAGGGCGATCGGTGCGGGCCTCTTCGCTATTACGCCAG
CTGGCGAAAGGGGGATGTGCTGCAAGGCGATTAAGTTGGGTAACGCCAGGGTTTTCCCAGTCACGACGTT
GTAAAACGACGGCCAGTGCCAAGCTTGGGTCTAGACCAGCCATTATAGCAACTATGTTAAAAGTGACAGT
TTTCTCTAATCGGGAATCTTGTCCGTATTGAAAGTTCCCTGTTCAGTGACTGAGCCGCTTAATAATATTT
TCAGTTTCGAGTACGAGGGAGAGATTGAACAAATTTTGGGGTTTCAGGGCTAAATTCTGCAGGGGCTTTA
GTTTTGAGTCGGGTGAAACTTTCCTAAGTCTTGGCAATGAACTCACATTCGCCATTGTACCTATTAAATG
ACCCAAACATCCTTGACAACAAATTGACAAGTACGGGAACATGATCTTCAATATGAAATTTAATATGTCC
TTTATGTTGGCTTTCCTCATCAATGATTGGAAACTCACATACAAAGAAAAGCGTGATATAATAAATCACT
AGAATCTTCTCCGCTTTCTAAGACAGTAATGATGGATCCACGTGAGTGTGAAACATCAATATCAACATCG
GTAGGAGTAGAGAAGTTTCTAAATCAGAAAAAGTGAATAGACAAGACAACTTACTCCTTGAACGAGAATA
TTCCTCGAGAAAGAGGGAAAAGAGTAAAAAGAGTAAAAAGCCATGGTACAGAATAGCCCATTCCATGGTT
ATTGCAGTCAAACCGCTACGCCAGCAAAAACGGAACGAAACTAAACCCGTTCCACAAATTGCGAAAGATG
GAATGTATTCGCCATGTATATTTCGAGATTATTATGAGACTTCCGGTCCCGGGAAGATGGCCTGGGTTCA
CCGGGATCAGCCGAATTCCGACGTGATGGAGCACGGCCATGCATACTTCTAGAGAAGTCGGCCACCGTGA
AATTCGACGACGAGATGGTACTAGAATCACCGGGACAGTACACACCTCGTTCATGGCCTCGAGCATTCGA
TGTCGCTCTCACCTGCACAGCCTCGAGGTATCGAGAGGGTTCTAGGATGGACCAGCGATGTCTCGAGGAA
TTTAGAAAGATTTCATGCGCTCGTTGTGTGAGAGCCAAGGAAGCACATTATGGGGCCTATAAGTACCACG
CAAGGGCCTGGGGTTCCCATCAATCAAATCAGTGTTCAGACGATTTCCTCAAGCGATCATTGCACCGTGA
TCAGTGAAGCACAGACTTCAAGCTTTTGGCTTGCCTACTTCCACGTTCCCATCCGAGATCGACACCGAAT
TGTTGAGTTCTGTCTGATCTTCCTGCAGTCGAGAGCGAAGTTCCACCATCTAGAGTTATCAACAAGTTTG
TACAAAAAAGCTGAACGAGAAACGTAAAATGATATAAATATCAATATATTAAATTAGATTTTGCATAAAA
AACAGACTACATAATACTGTAAAACACAACATATCCAGTCACTATGGCGGCCCCTCGAGGGGCCGCATTA
GGCACCCCAGGCTTTACACTTTATGCTTCCGGCTCGTATAATGTGTGGATTTTGAGTTAGGATCCGTCGA
GATTTTCAGGAGCTAAGGAAGCTAAAATGGAGAAAAAAATCACTGGATATACCACCGTTGATATATCCCA
ATGGCATCGTAAAGAACATTTTGAGGCATTTCAGTCAGTTGCTCAATGTACCTATAACCAGACCGTTCAG
CTGGATATTACGGCCTTTTTAAAGACCGTAAAGAAAAATAAGCACAAGTTTTATCCGGCCTTTATTCACA
TTCTTGCCCGCCTGATGAATGCTCATCCGGAATTCCGTATGGCAATGAAAGACGGTGAGCTGGTGATATG
GGATAGTGTTCACCCTTGTTACACCGTTTTCCATGAGCAAACTGAAACGTTTTCATCGCTCTGGAGTGAA
TACCACGACGATTTCCGGCAGTTTCTACACATATATTCGCAAGATGTGGCGTGTTACGGTGAAAACCTGG
CCTATTTCCCTAAAGGGTTTATTGAGAATATGTTTTTCGTCTCAGCCAATCCCTGGGTGAGTTTCACCAG
TTTTGATTTAAACGTGGCCAATATGGACAACTTCTTCGCCCCCGTTTTCACCATGGGCAAATATTATACG
CAAGGCGACAAGGTGCTGATGCCGCTGGCGATTCAGGTTCATCATGCCGTTTGTGATGGCTTCCATGTCG
GCAGAATGCTTAATGAATTACAACAGTACTGCGATGAGTGGCAGGGCGGGGCGTAAAGATCTGGATCCGG
CTTACTAAAAGCCAGATAACAGTATGCGTATTTGCGCGCTGATTTTTGCGGTATAAGAATATATACTGAT
ATGTATACCCGAAGTATGTCAAAAAGAGGTATGCTATGAAGCAGCGTATTACAGTGACAGTTGACAGCGA
CAGCTATCAGTTGCTCAAGGCATATATGATGTCAATATCTCCGGTCTGGTAAGCACAACCATGCAGAATG
AAGCCCGTCGTCTGCGTGCCGAACGCTGGAAAGCGGAAAATCAGGAAGGGATGGCTGAGGTCGCCCGGTT
TATTGAAATGAACGGCTCTTTTGCTGACGAGAACAGGGGCTGGTGAAATGCAGTTTAAGGTTTACACCTA
TAAAAGAGAGAGCCGTTATCGTCTGTTTGTGGATGTACAGAGTGATATTATTGACACGCCCGGGCGACGG
ATGGTGATCCCCCTGGCCAGTGCACGTCTGCTGTCAGATAAAGTCTCCCGTGAACTTTACCCGGTGGTGC
ATATCGGGGATGAAAGCTGGCGCATGATGACCACCGATATGGCCAGTGTGCCGGTCTCCGTTATCGGGGA
AGAAGTGGCTGATCTCAGCCACCGCGAAAATGACATCAAAAACGCCATTAACCTGATGTTCTGGGGAATA
TAAATGTCAGGCTCCCTTATACACAGCCAGTCTGCAGGTCGACCATAGTGACTGGATATGTTGTGTTTTA
CAGTATTATGTAGTCTGTTTTTTATGCAAAATCTAATTTAATATATTGATATTTATATCATTTTACGTTT
CTCGTTCAGCTTTCTTGTACAAAGTGGTTGATAACAGCATGGTGAGCAAGGGCGAGGAGCTGTTCACCGG
GGTGGTGCCCATCCTGGTCGAGCTGGACGGCGACGTAAACGGCCACAAGTTCAGCGTGTCCGGCGAGGGC
GAGGGCGATGCCACCTACGGCAAGCTGACCCTGAAGTTCATCTGCACCACCGGCAAGCTGCCCGTGCCCT
GGCCCACCCTCGTGACCACCTTCGGCTACGGCCTGATGTGCTTCGCCCGCTACCCCGACCACATGAAGCA
GCACGACTTCTTCAAGTCCGCCATGCCCGAAGGCTACGTCCAGGAGCGCACCATCTTCTTCAAGGACGAC
GGCAACTACAAGACCCGCGCCGAGGTGAAGTTCGAGGGCGACACCCTGGTGAACCGCATCGAGCTGAAGG
GCATCGACTTCAAGGAGGACGGCAACATCCTGGGGCACAAGCTGGAGTACAACTACAACAGCCACAACGT
CTATATCATGGCCGACAAGCAGAAGAACGGCATCAAGGTGAACTTCAAGATCCGCCACAACATCGAGGAC
GGCAGCGTGCAGCTCGCCGACCACTACCAGCAGAACACCCCCATCGGCGACGGCCCCGTGCTGCTGCCCG
ACAACCACTACCTGAGCTACCAGTCCGCCCTGAGCAAAGACCCCAACGAGAAGCGCGATCACATGGTCCT
GCTGGAGTTCGTGACCGCCGCCGGGATCACTCTCGGCATGGACGAGCTGTACAAGTGAGCTTAGAGCTCG
AATTTCCCCGATCGTTCAAACATTTGGCAATAAAGTTTCTTAAGATTGAATCCTGTTGCCGGTCTTGCGA
TGATTATCATATAATTTCTGTTGAATTACGTTAAGCATGTAATAATTAACATGTAATGCATGACGTTATT
TATGAGATGGGTTTTTATGATTAGAGTCCCGCAATTATACATTTAATACGCGATAGAAAACAAAATATAG
CGCGCAAACTAGGATAAATTATCGCGCGCGGTGTCATCTATGTTACTAGATCGGGAATTGGTTCCGGAAC
CAATTCGTAATCATGGTCATAGCTGTTTCCTGTGTGAAATTGTTATCCGCTCACAATTCCACACAACATA
CGAGCCGGAAGCATAAAGTGTAAAGCCTGGGGTGCCTAATGAGTGAGCTAACTCACATTAGGCTGAATTA
GGCGCGCCTATTTCTGAATTCAACACATTGCGGACGTTTTTAATGTACTGAATTAACGCCGAATTAATTC
GGGGGATCTGGATTTTAGTACTGGATTTTGGTTTTAGGAATTAGAAATTTTATTGATAGAAGTATTTTAC
AAATACAAATACATACTAAGGGTTTCTTATATGCTCAACACATGAGCGAAACCCTATAGGAACCCTAAAT
TCCCTTATCTGGGAACTACTCACACATTATTATGGAGAAACTCGAAGTTAGTATATAGTCCTTCCATCAC
CCTCTGTGATAATCTCCTTAAAACTTGCTCCCCCAGGAATCATAGGCAGAACGTGCTCCTGGTGGGGAAC
TATCACATCCAGTAAATAAGGACCGGGAGAATCTAGCATAGTTTGAATTGCTGCTCTTAGTTCATCCTTC
TTCACCACACGCGCATTTGGCACCTTGAAACCGTCTGCAACTGTACAGAAGTCGGGGTAGATCTGCTCCT
CGTGATCTGGATCACCTAAGTAAGTATGTGCTCTGTTGGCCTTGTAGAATCTATCCTCCAATTGTACGAC
CATTCCTAGATGTTGGTTGTTTAAGATCATGATCTTCACGGGTAACTTCTCCACAAAAATTGTAGCCAAC
TCCTGTACGTTCATCACAAAGCTACCATCGCCATCGATGTCGATCACAGGAATATCTGGTTGAGTTGCGG
CAGCCCCCAAAGCAGAAGGAAGTCCGAATCCCATGGCTCCAAGACCTCCAGATGTCAACCAACGCCGCGG
TTCGTTGTACTTGAACCACTGGGCTGCCCACATTTGATGTTGGCCAACACCAGTAGATATGATGGCATTT
CCACCAGTGAGTTCGTACAGCGTCTGTATGGCAGATTGAGGAGCAATGGCATCCTCGAATACGGGAAACT
TCATTGGCCATTTCTGCTTTTGTTCTTCTAGTTCTGCCACCCAGTTGGAGAAGTCGAAAGTCCTCTTTTG
ACTCTTCAAGAGGGCATTGATTTCACTTAGCGCAGGTTTCACATCAGCACACATGGACACATGGGGCTGT
TTGTTCTTTCCAATTTCAGCAGGGTCAATATCGATATGAACGATGCTGGACCTGCTAGCAAAAGTCTCCA
GTTTACCAGTCACTCGATCGTCGAAACGCACTCCAAATGCCAACAACAGATCTGCTTGGTCCACGGCGTA
GTTGGCGTAAACAGTTCCATGCATTCCAAGCATTTTCAAACTTAATGGATCAGACTCGGGATACGCTCCC
AAACCCATTAAAGTCGATGTGATAGGAATTCCGGTAAGCTCGACAAATTCCCTCAACTCTTCGCTGGCGT
GATTGCAACCTCCTCCAGAATACACTACAGGCTTCTTAGAACTAGAAATGAGTCTTATAATCTGCTCGAT
TAACGTTGGTTCCGGTGGCCGAGGCAGTCGTTGTAAGTAGCCCTTCAGTTGCATTGGCTGAGACCAATCT
GGAATAGCCATTTGCTGTTGCACGTCCTTGGGAATATCTACCAAGACTGGGCCCGGCCTACCTGAAGCTG
CCAAAAAGAAAGCCTCCCTGATTACGCGAGGGATGTCATCAATGTTCATAACAAGGTAATTGTGCTTGGT
GATCGATCTCGTAACCTCCACAATTGGAGTTTCTTGAAAAGCATCGGTACCAATCATCCTACTGGATACT
TGACCTGTAATGGCCACTAGTGGCACACTGTCCAAGAGGGCATCAGCGAGCCCGGTAACAAGATTGGTCG
CTCCAGGACCGGATGTGGCTATACAAACCCCTACTCGTCCAGACGATTTAGCATAACCTTCAGCAGCGAA
AATCTCCCCCTGCTCGTGGCGACAGAGAATGTTGCGGATGCTGCTGGAACGTGTAAGAGCCTGGTGAATC
TCCATAGACGCTCCGCCGGGATAAGCGAACACCGTTCTAATCCCTTCTCGCTCAAGAGCCTCCACCAAAA
TGTCGGCTCCTTTGCGGGGCTCGTCATCCTTGTAGCGAGACTGAAAGTCGGACGGGGTTGGTGCAACGAG
TGACTTCCCGCTGCTAAGCCGTGGTCCACTCACATCGACTGCAGACTGGATCTTCTCGCTAACAGCTTGG
GCTTTCACTTCCAGTGAACGCTCAGTCTTCCGAGAGGTGTTGTATGCATGTCCCCTCAGAGCGGCTCCCG
AGAAGAAACCACTCCTCACCTTTAGCTCTTTAGCTCCCTTGCAACAAGACCTTGCCGATGGCTGCACCTT
CTCCAGGCTCGCTATGCTCAAAGGCACAGCTGCGCATCCACTAATTGACGCCATGCTCGAGAGAGATAGA
TTTGTAGAGAGAGACTGGTGATTTCAGCGTGTCCTCTCCAAATGAAATGAACTTCCTTATATAGAGGAAG
GGTCTTGCGAAGGATAGTGGGATTGTGCGTCATCCCTTACGTCAGTGGAGATATCACATCAATCCACTTG
CTTTGAAGACGTGGTTGGAACGTCTTCTTTTTCCACGATGCTCCTCGTGGGTGGGGGTCCATCTTTGGGA
CCACTGTCGGCAGAGGCATCTTGAACGATAGCCTTTCCTTTATCGCAATTATGGCATTTGTAGGTGCCAC
CTTCCTTTTCTACTGTCCTTTTGATGAAGTGACAGATAGCTGGGCAATGGAATCCGAGGAGGTTTCCCGA
TATTACCCTTTGTTGAAAAGTCTCAATAGCCCTTTGGTCTTCTGAGACTGTATCTTTGATATTCTTGGAG
TAGACGAGAGTGTCGTGCTCCACCATGTTCACATCAATCCACTTGCTTTGAAGACGTGGTTGGAACGTCT
TCTTTTTCCACGATGCTCCTCGTGGGTGGGGGTCCATCTTTGGGACCACTGTCGGCAGAGGCATCTTGAA
CGATAGCCTTTCCTTTATCGCAATGATGGCATTTGTAGGTGCCACCTTCCTTTTCTACTGTCCTTTTGAT
GAAGTGACAGATAGCTGGGCAATGGAATCCGAGGAGGTTTCCCGATATTACCCTTTGTTGAAAAGTCTCA
ATAGCCCTTTGGTCTTCTGAGACTGTATCTTTGATATTCTTGGAGTAGACGAGAGTGTCGTGCTCCACCA
TGTTGGCAAGCTGCTCTAGCCAATACGCAAACCGAATTCAGAAATAAATTCAGCCTAATTCGGCGTTAAT
TCAGTACATTAAAAACGTCCGCAATGTGTTATTAAGTTGTCTAAGCGTCAATTTGTTTACACCACAATAT
ATCCTGCCACCAGCCAGCCAACAGCTCCCCGACCGGCAGCTCGGCACAAAATCACCACTCGATACAGGCA
GCCCATCAGTCCGGGACGGCGTCAGCGGGAGAGCCGTTGTAAGGCGGCAGACTTTGCTCATGTTACCGAT
GCTATTCGGAAGAACGGCAACTAAGCTGCCGGGTTTGAAACACGGATGATCTCGCGGAGGGTAGCATGTT
GATTGTAACGATGACAGAGCGTTGCTGCCTGTGATCAATTCGGGCACGAACCCAGTGGACATAAGCCTGT
TCGGTTCGTAAGCTGTAATGCAAGTAGCGTATGCGCTCACGCAACTGGTCCAGAACCTTGACCGAACGCA
GCGGTGGTAACGGCGCAGTGGCGGTTTTCATGGCTTGTTATGACTGTTTTTTTGGGGTACAGTCTATGCC
TCGGGCATCCAAGCAGCAAGCGCGTTACGCCGTGGGTCGATGTTTGATGTTATGGAGCAGCAACGATGTT
ACGCAGCAGGGCAGTCGCCCTAAAACAAAGTTAAACATCATGGGGGAAGCGGTGATCGCCGAAGTATCGA
CTCAACTATCAGAGGTAGTTGGCGTCATCGAGCGCCATCTCGAACCGACGTTGCTGGCCGTACATTTGTA
CGGCTCCGCAGTGGATGGCGGCCTGAAGCCACACAGTGATATTGATTTGCTGGTTACGGTGACCGTAAGG
CTTGATGAAACAACGCGGCGAGCTTTGATCAACGACCTTTTGGAAACTTCGGCTTCCCCTGGAGAGAGCG
AGATTCTCCGCGCTGTAGAAGTCACCATTGTTGTGCACGACGACATCATTCCGTGGCGTTATCCAGCTAA
GCGCGAACTGCAATTTGGAGAATGGCAGCGCAATGACATTCTTGCAGGTATCTTCGAGCCAGCCACGATC
GACATTGATCTGGCTATCTTGCTGACAAAAGCAAGAGAACATAGCGTTGCCTTGGTAGGTCCAGCGGCGG
AGGAACTCTTTGATCCGGTTCCTGAACAGGATCTATTTGAGGCGCTAAATGAAACCTTAACGCTATGGAA
CTCGCCGCCCGACTGGGCTGGCGATGAGCGAAATGTAGTGCTTACGTTGTCCCGCATTTGGTACAGCGCA
GTAACCGGCAAAATCGCGCCGAAGGATGTCGCTGCCGACTGGGCAATGGAGCGCCTGCCGGCCCAGTATC
AGCCCGTCATACTTGAAGCTAGACAGGCTTATCTTGGACAAGAAGAAGATCGCTTGGCCTCGCGCGCAGA
TCAGTTGGAAGAATTTGTCCACTACGTGAAAGGCGAGATCACCAAGGTAGTCGGCAAATAATGTCTAGCT
AGAAATTCGTTCAAGCCGACGCCGCTTCGCGGCGCGGCTTAACTCAAGCGTTAGATGCACTAAGCACATA
ATTGCTCACAGCCAAACTATCAGGTCAAGTCTGCTTTTATTATTTTTAAGCGTGCATAATAAGCCCTACA
CAAATTGGGAGATATATCATGCATGACCAAAATCCCTTAACGTGAGTTTTCGTTCCACTGAGCGTCAGAC
CCCGTAGAAAAGATCAAAGGATCTTCTTGAGATCCTTTTTTTCTGCGCGTAATCTGCTGCTTGCAAACAA
AAAAACCACCGCTACCAGCGGTGGTTTGTTTGCCGGATCAAGAGCTACCAACTCTTTTTCCGAAGGTAAC
TGGCTTCAGCAGAGCGCAGATACCAAATACTGTCCTTCTAGTGTAGCCGTAGTTAGGCCACCACTTCAAG
AACTCTGTAGCACCGCCTACATACCTCGCTCTGCTAATCCTGTTACCAGTGGCTGCTGCCAGTGGCGATA
AGTCGTGTCTTACCGGGTTGGACTCAAGACGATAGTTACCGGATAAGGCGCAGCGGTCGGGCTGAACGGG
GGGTTCGTGCACACAGCCCAGCTTGGAGCGAACGACCTACACCGAACTGAGATACCTACAGCGTGAGCTA
TGAGAAAGCGCCACGCTTCCCGAAGGGAGAAAGGCGGACAGGTATCCGGTAAGCGGCAGGGTCGGAACAG
GAGAGCGCACGAGGGAGCTTCCAGGGGGAAACGCCTGGTATCTTTATAGTCCTGTCGGGTTTCGCCACCT
CTGACTTGAGCGTCGATTTTTGTGATGCTCGTCAGGGGGGCGGAGCCTATGGAAAAACGCCAGCAACGCG
GCCTTTTTACGGTTCCTGGCCTTTTGCTGGCCTTTTGCTCACATGTTCTTTCCTGCGTTATCCCCTGATT
CTGTGGATAACCGTATTACCGCCTTTGAGTGAGCTGATACCGCTCGCCGCAGCCGAACGACCGAGCGCAG
CGAGTCAGTGAGCGAGGAAGCGGAAGAGCGCCTGATGCGGTATTTTCTCCTTACGCATCTGTGCGGTATT
TCACACCGCATATGGTGCACTCTCAGTACAATCTGCTCTGATGCCGCATAGTTAAGCCAGTATACACTCC
GCTATCGCTACGTGACTGGGTCATGGCTGCGCCCCGACACCCGCCAACACCCGCTGACGCGCCCTGACGG
GCTTGTCTGCTCCCGGCATCCGCTTACAGACAAGCTGTGACCGTCTCCGGGAGCTGCATGTGTCAGAGGT
TTTCACCGTCATCACCGAAACGCGCGAGGCAGGGTGCCTTGATGTGGGCGCCGGCGGTCGAGTGGCGACG
GCGCGGCTTGTCCGCGCCCTGGTAGATTGCCTGGCCGTAGGCCAGCCATTTTTGAGCGGCCAGCGGCCGC
GATAGGCCGACGCGAAGCGGCGGGGCGTAGGGAGCGCAGCGACCGAAGGGTAGGCGCTTTTTGCAGCTCT
TCGGCTGTGCGCTGGCCAGACAGTTATGCACAGGCCAGGCGGGTTTTAAGAGTTTTAATAAGTTTTAAAG
AGTTTTAGGCGGAAAAATCGCCTTTTTTCTCTTTTATATCAGTCACTTACATGTGTGACCGGTTCCCAAT
GTACGGCTTTGGGTTCCCAATGTACGGGTTCCGGTTCCCAATGTACGGCTTTGGGTTCCCAATGTACGTG
CTATCCACAGGAAAGAGACCTTTTCGACCTTTTTCCCCTGCTAGGGCAATTTGCCCTAGCATCTGCTCCG
TACATTAGGAACCGGCGGATGCTTCGCCCTCGATCAGGTTGCGGTAGCGCATGACTAGGATCGGGCCAGC
CTGCCCCGCCTCCTCCTTCAAATCGTACTCCGGCAGGTCATTTGACCCGATCAGCTTGCGCACGGTGAAA
CAGAACTTCTTGAACTCTCCGGCGCTGCCACTGCGTTCGTAGATCGTCTTGAACAACCATCTGGCTTCTG
CCTTGCCTGCGGCGCGGCGTGCCAGGCGGTAGAGAAAACGGCCGATGCCGGGATCGATCAAAAAGTAATC
GGGGTGAACCGTCAGCACGTCCGGGTTCTTGCCTTCTGTGATCTCGCGGTACATCCAATCAGCTAGCTCG
ATCTCGATGTACTCCGGCCGCCCGGTTTCGCTCTTTACGATCTTGTAGCGGCTAATCAAGGCTTCACCCT
CGGATACCGTCACCAGGCGGCCGTTCTTGGCCTTCTTCGTACGCTGCATGGCAACGTGCGTGGTGTTTAA
CCGAATGCAGGTTTCTACCAGGTCGTCTTTCTGCTTTCCGCCATCGGCTCGCCGGCAGAACTTGAGTACG
TCCGCAACGTGTGGACGGAACACGCGGCCGGGCTTGTCTCCCTTCCCTTCCCGGTATCGGTTCATGGATT
CGGTTAGATGGGAAACCGCCATCAGTACCAGGTCGTAATCCCACACACTGGCCATGCCGGCCGGCCCTGC
GGAAACCTCTACGTGCCCGTCTGGAAGCTCGTAGCGGATCACCTCGCCAGCTCGTCGGTCACGCTTCGAC
AGACGGAAAACGGCCACGTCCATGATGCTGCGACTATCGCGGGTGCCCACGTCATAGAGCATCGGAACGA
AAAAATCTGGTTGCTCGTCGCCCTTGGGCGGCTTCCTAATCGACGGCGCACCGGCTGCCGGCGGTTGCCG
GGATTCTTTGCGGATTCGATCAGCGGCCGCTTGCCACGATTCACCGGGGCGTGCTTCTGCCTCGATGCGT
TGCCGCTGGGCGGCCTGCGCGGCCTTCAACTTCTCCACCAGGTCATCACCCAGCGCCGCGCCGATTTGTA
CCGGGCCGGATGGTTTGCGACCGCTCACGCCGATTCCTCGGGCTTGGGGGTTCCAGTGCCATTGCAGGGC
CGGCAGACAACCCAGCCGCTTACGCCTGGCCAACCGCCCGTTCCTCCACACATGGGGCATTCCACGGCGT
CGGTGCCTGGTTGTTCTTGATTTTCCATGCCGCCTCCTTTAGCCGCTAAAATTCATCTACTCATTTATTC
ATTTGCTCATTTACTCTGGTAGCTGCGCGATGTATTCAGATAGCAGCTCGGTAATGGTCTTGCCTTGGCG
TACCGCGTACATCTTCAGCTTGGTGTGATCCTCCGCCGGCAACTGAAAGTTGACCCGCTTCATGGCTGGC
GTGTCTGCCAGGCTGGCCAACGTTGCAGCCTTGCTGCTGCGTGCGCTCGGACGGCCGGCACTTAGCGTGT
TTGTGCTTTTGCTCATTTTCTCTTTACCTCATTAACTCAAATGAGTTTTGATTTAATTTCAGCGGCCAGC
GCCTGGACCTCGCGGGCAGCGTCGCCCTCGGGTTCTGATTCAAGAACGGTTGTGCCGGCGGCGGCAGTGC
CTGGGTAGCTCACGCGCTGCGTGATACGGGACTCAAGAATGGGCAGCTCGTACCCGGCCAGCGCCTCGGC
AACCTCACCGCCGATGCGCGTGCCTTTGATCGCCCGCGACACGACAAAGGCCGCTTGTAGCCTTCCATCC
GTGACCTCAATGCGCTGCTTAACCAGCTCCACCAGGTCGGCGGTGGCCCATATGTCGTAAGGGCTTGGCT
GCACCGGAATCAGCACGAAGTCGGCTGCCTTGATCGCGGACACAGCCAAGTCCGCCGCCTGGGGCGCTCC
GTCGATCACTACGAAGTCGCGCCGGCCGATGGCCTTCACGTCGCGGTCAATCGTCGGGCGGTCGATGCCG
ACAACGGTTAGCGGTTGATCTTCCCGCACGGCCGCCCAATCGCGGGCACTGCCCTGGGGATCGGAATCGA
CTAACAGAACATCGGCCCCGGCGAGTTGCAGGGCGCGGGCTAGATGGGTTGCGATGGTCGTCTTGCCTGA
CCCGCCTTTCTGGTTAAGTACAGCGATAACCTTCATGCGTTCCCCTTGCGTATTTGTTTATTTACTCATC
GCATCATATACGCAGCGACCGCATGACGCAAGCTGTTTTACTCAAATACACATCACCTTTTTAGACGGCG
GCGCTCGGTTTCTTCAGCGGCCAAGCTGGCCGGCCAGGCCGCCAGCTTGGCATCAGACAAACCGGCCAGG
ATTTCATGCAGCCGCACGGTTGAGACGTGCGCGGGCGGCTCGAACACGTACCCGGCCGCGATCATCTCCG
CCTCGATCTCTTCGGTAATGAAAAACGGTTCGTCCTGGCCGTCCTGGTGCGGTTTCATGCTTGTTCCTCT
TGGCGTTCATTCTCGGCGGCCGCCAGGGCGTCGGCCTCGGTCAATGCGTCCTCACGGAAGGCACCGCGCC
GCCTGGCCTCGGTGGGCGTCACTTCCTCGCTGCGCTCAAGTGCGCGGTACAGGGTCGAGCGATGCACGCC
AAGCAGTGCAGCCGCCTCTTTCACGGTGCGGCCTTCCTGGTCGATCAGCTCGCGGGCGTGCGCGATCTGT
GCCGGGGTGAGGGTAGGGCGGGGGCCAAACTTCACGCCTCGGGCCTTGGCGGCCTCGCGCCCGCTCCGGG
TGCGGTCGATGATTAGGGAACGCTCGAACTCGGCAATGCCGGCGAACACGGTCAACACCATGCGGCCGGC
CGGCGTGGTGGTGTCGGCCCACGGCTCTGCCAGGCTACGCAGGCCCGCGCCGGCCTCCTGGATGCGCTCG
GCAATGTCCAGTAGGTCGCGGGTGCTGCGGGCCAGGCGGTCTAGCCTGGTCACTGTCACAACGTCGCCAG
GGCGTAGGTGGTCAAGCATCCTGGCCAGCTCCGGGCGGTCGCGCCTGGTGCCGGTGATCTTCTCGGAAAA
CAGCTTGGTGCAGCCGGCCGCGTGCAGTTCGGCCCGTTGGTTGGTCAAGTCCTGGTCGTCGGTGCTGACG
CGGGCATAGCCCAGCAGGCCAGCGGCGGCGCTCTTGTTCATGGCGTAATGTCTCCGGTTCTAGTCGCAAG
TATTCTACTTTATGCGACTAAAACACGCGACAAGAAAACGCCAGGAAAAGGGCAGGGCGGCAGCCTGTCG
CGTAACTTAGGACTTGTGCGACATGTCGTTTTCAGAAGACGGCTGCACTGAACGTCAGAAGCCGACTGCA
CTATAGCAGCGGAGGGGTTGGATCAAAGTACTTTGATCCCGAGGGGAACCCTGTGGTTGGCATGCACATA
CAAATGGACGAACGGATAAACCT
Features (pLannotate 1.2.2; 28 found; start..end, strand, type, name):
     54..78      -  misc_feature   RB T-DNA repeat: right border repeat from nopaline C58 T-DNA
    144..298     -  CDS            lacZα (fragment): LacZα fragment of β-galactosidase; lacZ fragment
   1532..1656    +  protein_bind   attR1: mutant version of attR; recombination site for the Gateway® LR reaction LR Clonase™
   1693..1723    +  promoter       lac UV5 promoter: E. coli lac promoter with an "up" mutation
   1747..1776    +  promoter       cat promoter (fragment): promoter of the E. coli cat gene encoding chloramphenicol acetyltransferase
   1777..2436    +  CDS            CmR: chloramphenicol acetyltransferase; cat; confers resistance to chloramphenicol
   2615..2773    +  CDS            ccdA (fragment): CCDA_ECO57 - Also known as H, letA. Experimental evidence at protein level: Swiss-Prot protein existence level 1. Antitoxin component of a type II toxin-antitoxin (TA) system which inhibits the post-segregational killing (PSK) of plasmid-free cells, also referred to as a plasmid addiction system. Binds to and blocks the activity of CcdB; will also remove bound CcdB protein from the CcdB-GyrA complex by forming a CcdA-CcdB complex, a process termed rejuvenation. Functions as a transcriptional corepressor for the ccdAB operon, repression also requires CcdB (By similarity). From Escherichia coli
   2778..3080    +  CDS            ccdB: CCDB_ECOLI - Also known as G, letB, letD. Experimental evidence at protein level: Swiss-Prot protein existence level 1. Toxic component of a type II toxin-antitoxin (TA) system, functioning in plasmid maintainence. Responsible for the post- segregational killing (PSK) of plasmid-free cells, also referred to as a plasmid addiction system. Half-life of over 2 hours. Cell killing by CcdB is accompanied by filamentation, defects in chromosome and plasmid segregation, defects in cell division, formation of anucleate cells, decreased DNA synthesis and plasmid loss. Interferes with the activity of DN
   3124..3248    -  protein_bind   attR2: mutant version of attR; recombination site for the Gateway® LR reaction LR Clonase™
   3259..3975    +  CDS            Citrine: Citrine is a basic (constitutively fluorescent) yellow fluorescent protein published in 2001, derived from Aequorea victoria. It has moderate acid sensitivity.
   4000..4252    +  terminator     NOS terminator: nopaline synthase terminator and poly(A) signal
   4308..4330    -  protein_bind   lac operator (fragment): The lac repressor binds to the lac operator to inhibit transcription in E. coli. This inhibition can be relieved by adding lactose or isopropyl-β-D-thiogalactopyranoside (IPTG). lac repressor encoded by lacI
   4334..4364    -  promoter       lac promoter: promoter for the E. coli lac operon
   4379..4400    -  protein_bind   CAP binding site: CAP binding activates transcription in the presence of cAMP. E. coli catabolite activator protein
   4485..4660    -  polyA_signal   CaMV poly(A) signal: cauliflower mosaic virus polyadenylation signal
   4671..6416    -  CDS            ALS SURB (fragment): ILVB2_TOBAC - Experimental evidence at protein level: Swiss-Prot protein existence level 1. From Nicotiana tabacum (Common tobacco).
   6744..7420    -  promoter       CaMV 35S promoter (enhanced): cauliflower mosaic virus 35S promoter with a duplicated enhancer region
   7615..7639    -  misc_feature   LB T-DNA repeat: left border repeat from nopaline C58 T-DNA
   7898..7921    +  promoter       Pc promoter (fragment): intI1 (promoter lies within the coding sequence); class 1 integron promoter
   8097..8153    +  CDS            GmR (fragment): gentamycin acetyltransferase; aacC1; confers resistance to gentamycin
   8164..8951    +  CDS            SmR (fragment): aminoglycoside adenylyltransferase (Murphy, 1985); aadA; confers resistance to spectinomycin and streptomycin
   9197..9785    +  rep_origin     ori: high-copy-number ColE1/pMB1/pBR322/pUC origin of replication
   9971..10111   -  misc_feature   bom: basis of mobility region from pBR322
  10213..10252   -  CDS            rop (fragment): Rop protein, which maintains plasmids at low copy number; rop
  10455..10649   -  rep_origin     pVS1 oriV: origin of replication for the Pseudomonas plasmid pVS1 (Heeb et al., 2000)
  10715..11788   -  CDS            pVS1 RepA: replication protein from the Pseudomonas plasmid pVS1 (Heeb et al., 2000)
  12217..12846   -  CDS            pVS1 StaA: stability protein from the Pseudomonas plasmid pVS1 (Heeb et al., 2000)
  13406..13807   -  CDS            Y4CG_SINFN (fragment): Protein inferred from homology: Swiss-Prot protein existence level 3. From Sinorhizobium fredii (strain NBRC 101917 / NGR234).
