[The description below was written by a language model from this plasmid's Addgene catalogue record and pLannotate feature annotations shown in this document.]
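Description:
pMpGWB333 is an empty Gateway destination binary vector for Agrobacterium-mediated plant transformation, built on the pMpGWB300 backbone and designed chiefly for the liverwort Marchantia polymorpha, although the record notes it can be used in other plants. The full sequence record is about 14.1 kb. It carries a ColE1/pUC-type origin with a bom site for high-copy maintenance in E. coli, and the pVS1 oriV with RepA and StaA for replication and stability in Agrobacterium. Bacterial selection outside the T-DNA comes from an aadA spectinomycin/streptomycin resistance gene. Because the unrecombined Gateway cassette contains the toxic ccdB gene and a chloramphenicol resistance gene, the empty vector is propagated in a ccdB-tolerant strain under chloramphenicol plus spectinomycin.

Between the nopaline-type right and left T-DNA borders lie two units. The first is the expression cassette: according to the catalogue entry, the MpHSP17.8A1 promoter sits upstream of the attR1–CmR–ccdB–attR2 cassette. This promoter is not annotated in the feature table, though an unannotated stretch precedes attR1. The cassette is followed directly by the Citrine coding sequence and a NOS terminator. An LR reaction with an entry clone replaces the cassette with a gene of interest, producing a C-terminal fusion to the yellow fluorescent protein Citrine, with ccdB loss providing counter-selection for recombinants. The promoter's name suggests a small heat-shock protein gene, which would imply heat-inducible expression, but the record does not describe its behaviour. The second unit is the plant selection marker, an acetolactate synthase coding sequence (matched to tobacco SURB) driven by an enhanced CaMV 35S promoter with a CaMV poly(A) signal, conferring chlorsulfuron resistance on transformants.
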