Addgene plasmid #68661: pMpGWB333
Purpose: (Empty Backbone) Gateway binary vector designed for transgenic research with Marchantia polymorpha as well as other plants
Depositing lab: Takayuki Kohchi. Depositing organization: Kyoto University, Graduate School of Biostudies. Publication: Development of Gateway Binary Vector Series with Four Different Selection Markers for the Liverwort Marchantia polymorpha. Ishizaki K, Nishihama R, Ueda M, Inoue K, Ishida S, Nishimura Y, Shikanai T, Kohchi T. PLoS One. 2015 Sep 25;10(9):e0138876. doi: 10.1371/journal.pone.0138876. eCollection 2015. PONE-D-15-25288 PubMed 26406247.
Backbone
  Vector backbone: pMpGWB300
  Backbone manufacturer: Kohchi Lab., Kyoto University
  Backbone size (bp): 10455
  Modifications to backbone: MpHSP17.8A1 promoter and coding sequence for Citrine are cloned upstream and downstream of the Gateway cassette, respectively.
  Vector type: Plant Expression
  Promoter: MpHSP17.8A1 promoter
  Selectable markers: Chlorsulfuron
  Tag / fusion protein: Citrine (C terminal on insert)
Growth in bacteria
  Bacterial resistance: Chloramphenicol and Spectinomycin, 25 & 50 μg/mL
  Growth temperature: 37°C
  Growth strain: DB3.1
  Copy number: High Copy
Gene/Insert
  Cloning method: Gateway Cloning
Resource information
  A portion of this plasmid was derived from a plasmid made by: The Gateway cassette was provided by Tsuyoshi Nakagawa at Shimane University, Japan.
Terms and licenses: Academic/Nonprofit Terms; Industry Terms: Not Available to Industry
How to cite: pMpGWB333 was a gift from Takayuki Kohchi (Addgene plasmid # 68661 ; http://n2t.net/addgene:68661 ; RRID:Addgene_68661)
