>Addgene plasmid #68661 | pMpGWB333 | addgene partial sequence | sequence record 128448 | CAT-R 5'-GCAACTGACTGAAATGCCTC-3'
CGGATCCTAACTCAAAATCCACACATTATACGAGCCGGAAGCATAAAGTGTAAAGCCTGGGGTGCCTAAT
GCGGCCCCTCGAGGGGCCGCCATAGTGACTGGATATGTTGTGTTTTACAGTATTATGTAGTCTGTTTTTT
ATGCAAAATCTAATTTAATATATTGATATTTATATCATTTTACGTTTCTCGTTCAGCTTTTTTGTACAAA
CTTGTTGATAACTCTAGATGGTGGAACTTCGCTCTCGACTGCAGGAAGATCAGACAGAACTCAACAATTC
GGTGTCGATCTCGGATGGGAACGTG
