>Addgene plasmid #68661 | pMpGWB333 | addgene partial sequence | sequence record 129848 | EXFP-R 5'-GTCTTGTAGTTGCCGTCGTC-3'
CATGGCGGACTTGAAGAAGTCGTGCTGCTTCATGTGGTCGGGGTAGCGGGCGAAGCACATCAGGCCGTAG
CCGAAGGTGGTCACGAGGGTGGGCCAGGGCACGGGCAGCTTGCCGGTGGTGCAGATGAACTTCAGGGTCA
GCTTGCCGTAGGTGGCATCGCCCTCGCCCTCGCCGGACACGCTGAACTTGTGGCCGTTTACGTCGCCGTC
CAGCTCGACCAGGATGGGCACCACCCCGGTGAACAGCTCCTCGCCCTTGCTCACCATGCTGTTATCAACC
ACTTTGTACAAGAAAGCTGAACGAGAAACGTAAAATGATATAAATATCAATATATTAAATTAGATTTTGC
ATAAAAAACAGACTACATAATACTGTAAAACACAACATATCCAGTCACTATGGTCGACCTGCAGACTGGC
TGTGTATAAGGGAGCCTGACATTTATATTCCCCAGAACATCAGGTTAATGGCGTTTTTGATGTCATTTTC
GCGGTGGCTGAGATCAGCCACTTCTTCCCCGATAACGGAGACCGGCACACTGGCCATATCGGTGGTCATC
ATGCGCCAGCTTTCATCCCCGATATGCACCACCGGGTAAAGTTCACGGGAGACTTTATCTGACAGCAGAC
GTGCACTGGCCAGGGGGATCACCATCCGTCGCCCGGGCGTGTCAATAATATCACTCTGTACATCCACA
